Addgene plasmid #112077: pJPN0016
Purpose: tagRFP module CT
Depositing lab: Christian Chevalier. Depositing organization: INRAE Centre de Recherche de Bordeaux.
Backbone
  Vector backbone: pICH41258
  Vector type: Plant Expression
Growth in bacteria
  Bacterial resistance: Spectinomycin, 50 μg/mL
  Growth temperature: 37°C
  Growth strain: DH5alpha
  Copy number: High Copy
Gene/Insert
  Gene/Insert name: TagRFP
  Insert size (bp): 697
  Mutation: BsaI and BpiI restriction sites have been removed from the sequence
  Cloning method: Restriction Enzyme; 5′ cloning site BpiI (destroyed during cloning); 3′ cloning site BpiI (destroyed during cloning)
  Sequencing primers: 5′ CGTTATCCCCTGATTCTGTGGATAAC; 3′ GTCTCATGAGCGGATACATATTTGAATG
Terms and licenses: Academic/Nonprofit Terms; Industry Terms: Not Available to Industry
Depositor comments: BsaI and BbsI sites have been removed from the sequence by site-directed mutagenesis.
How to cite: pJPN0016 was a gift from Christian Chevalier (Addgene plasmid # 112077 ; http://n2t.net/addgene:112077 ; RRID:Addgene_112077)
