[The description below was written by a language model from this plasmid's Addgene catalogue record and pLannotate feature annotations shown in this document.]
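Description:
pJPN0016 is a small (about 2.9 kb) cloning module that carries the coding sequence of the red fluorescent protein TagRFP in the pICH41258 backbone. It is catalogued as a plant expression vector, but its stated purpose, "tagRFP module CT", and the use of the type IIS enzymes BpiI and BsaI point to a Golden Gate/MoClo-style basic part, with "CT" most plausibly denoting a C-terminal tag position. The roughly 700 bp insert was introduced through BpiI sites that were destroyed during cloning. Internal BsaI and BpiI (BbsI) sites were removed from the TagRFP sequence by site-directed mutagenesis, so the part is not cut internally in later type IIS assembly reactions.

The two annotated sequence records (the depositor's sequence and a repository sequencing result) differ by only two nucleotides in length and show the same seven features in the same order, merely numbered from different start points. Propagation in E. coli relies on a high-copy ColE1/pUC-type origin. Selection is by spectinomycin through the aadA gene, which lies downstream of a bla (AmpR) promoter. Short fragments annotated as an integrase, a gentamicin acetyltransferase and lacI are most likely remnants of the backbone's resistance cassette and cloning region rather than functional genes.

No plant promoter, terminator or T-DNA border is annotated, so the plasmid does not express TagRFP in plants by itself. It appears intended as a donor part, to be combined with promoter, coding-sequence and terminator modules into transcription units that produce proteins fused to TagRFP for fluorescence localisation. The record does not name specific downstream acceptor vectors or applications.
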