Features (pLannotate 1.2.2; 7 found; start..end, strand, type, name):
    110..214     +  promoter       AmpR promoter: bla
    205..285     -  CDS            int (fragment): INT2_ECOLX - Protein inferred from homology: Swiss-Prot protein existence level 3. Putative integrase believed to be involved in the insertion of antibiotic resistance genes into plasmids and transposons. From Escherichia coli.
    371..427     +  CDS            GmR (fragment): gentamycin acetyltransferase; aacC1; confers resistance to gentamycin
    434..1222    +  CDS            aadA: S3AD_ECOLX - Experimental evidence at protein level: Swiss-Prot protein existence level 1. Mediates bacterial resistance to the antibiotics streptomycin and spectinomycin. From Escherichia coli.
   1396..1984    +  rep_origin     ori: high-copy-number ColE1/pMB1/pBR322/pUC origin of replication
   2167..2216    +  CDS            lacI (fragment): lac repressor; lacI; The lac repressor binds to the lac operator to inhibit transcription in E. coli. This inhibition can be relieved by adding lactose or isopropyl-β-D-thiogalactopyranoside (IPTG).
   2236..2925    +  CDS            TagRFP: TagRFP is a basic (constitutively fluorescent) red fluorescent protein published in 2007, derived from Entacmaea quadricolor. It has very low acid sensitivity.
>Addgene plasmid #112077 | pJPN0016 | depositor full sequence | sequence record 210907 | Full Sequence
GTGGCTCTTCAGTGGACGAAAGGGCCTCGTGATACGCCTATTTTTATAGGTTAATGTCATGATAATAATG
GTTTCTTAGACGTCAGGTGGCACTTTTCGGGGAAATGTGCGCGGAACCCCTATTTGTTTATTTTTCTAAA
TACATTCAAATATGTATCCGCTCATGAGACAATAACCCTGATAAATGCTTCAATAATATTGAAAAAGGAA
GAGTATGCGCTCACGCAACTGGTCCAGAACCTTGACCGAACGCAGCGGTGGTAACGGCGCAGTGGCGGTT
TTCATGGCTTGTTATGACTGTTTTTTTGGGGTACAGTCTATGCCTCGGGCATCCAAGCAGCAAGCGCGTT
ACGCCGTGGGTCGATGTTTGATGTTATGGAGCAGCAACGATGTTACGCAGCAGGGCAGTCGCCCTAAAAC
AAAGTTAAACATCATGAGGGAAGCGGTGATCGCCGAAGTATCGACTCAACTATCAGAGGTAGTTGGCGTC
ATCGAGCGCCATCTCGAACCGACGTTGCTGGCCGTACATTTGTACGGCTCCGCAGTGGATGGCGGCCTGA
AGCCACACAGCGATATTGATTTGCTGGTTACGGTGACCGTAAGGCTTGATGAAACAACGCGGCGAGCTTT
GATCAACGACCTTTTGGAAACTTCGGCTTCCCCTGGAGAGAGCGAGATTCTCCGCGCTGTAGAAGTCACC
ATTGTTGTGCACGACGACATCATTCCGTGGCGTTATCCAGCTAAGCGCGAACTGCAATTTGGAGAATGGC
AGCGCAATGACATTCTTGCAGGTATCTTCGAGCCAGCCACGATCGACATTGATCTGGCTATCTTGCTGAC
AAAAGCAAGAGAACATAGCGTTGCCTTGGTAGGTCCAGCGGCGGAGGAACTCTTTGATCCGGTTCCTGAA
CAGGATCTATTTGAGGCGCTAAATGAAACCTTAACGCTATGGAACTCGCCGCCCGACTGGGCTGGCGATG
AGCGAAATGTAGTGCTTACGTTGTCCCGCATTTGGTACAGCGCAGTAACCGGCAAAATCGCGCCGAAGGA
TGTCGCTGCCGACTGGGCAATGGAGCGCCTGCCGGCCCAGTATCAGCCCGTCATACTTGAAGCTAGACAG
GCTTATCTTGGACAAGAAGAAGATCGCTTGGCCTCGCGCGCAGATCAGTTGGAAGAATTTGTCCATTACG
TAAAAGGCGAGATCACCAAGGTAGTCGGCAAATAACTGTCAGACCAAGTTTACTCATATATACTTTAGAT
TGATTTAAAACTTCATTTTTAATTTAAAAGGATCTAGGTGAAGATCCTTTTTGATAATCTCATGACCAAA
ATCCCTTAACGTGAGTTTTCGTTCCACTGAGCGTCAGACCCCGTAGAAAAGATCAAAGGATCTTCTTGAG
ATCCTTTTTTTCTGCGCGTAATCTGCTGCTTGCAAACAAAAAAACCACCGCTACCAGCGGTGGTTTGTTT
GCCGGATCAAGAGCTACCAACTCTTTTTCCGAAGGTAACTGGCTTCAGCAGAGCGCAGATACCAAATACT
GTCCTTCTAGTGTAGCCGTAGTTAGGCCACCACTTCAAGAACTCTGTAGCACCGCCTACATACCTCGCTC
TGCTAATCCTGTTACCAGTGGCTGCTGCCAGTGGCGATAAGTCGTGTCTTACCGGGTTGGACTCAAGACG
ATAGTTACCGGATAAGGCGCAGCGGTCGGGCTGAACGGGGGGTTCGTGCACACAGCCCAGCTTGGAGCGA
ACGACCTACACCGAACTGAGATACCTACAGCGTGAGCTATGAGAAAGCGCCACGCTTCCCGAAGGGAGAA
AGGCGGACAGGTATCCGGTAAGCGGCAGGGTCGGAACAGGAGAGCGCACGAGGGAGCTTCCAGGGGGAAA
CGCCTGGTATCTTTATAGTCCTGTCGGGTTTCGCCACCTCTGACTTGAGCGTCGATTTTTGTGATGCTCG
TCAGGGGGGCGGAGCCTATGGAAAAACGCCAGCAACGCGGCCTTTTTACGGTTCCTGGCCTTTTGCTGGC
CTTTTGCTCACATGTTCTTTCCTGCGTTATCCCCTGATTCTGTGGATAACCGTATTACCGCCTTTGAGTG
AGCTGATACCGCTCGCCGCAGCCGAACGACCGAGCGCAGCGAGTCAGTGAGCGAGGAAGCGGAAGAGCGC
CCAATACGCAAACCGCCTCTCCCCGCGCGTTGGCCGATTCATTAATCACTCTGTGGTCTCATTCGAGCGA
GCTGATTAAGGAGAACATGCACATGAAGCTGTACATGGAGGGCACCGTGAACAACCACCACTTCAAGTGC
ACATCCGAGGGCGAAGGCAAGCCCTACGAGGGCACCCAGACCATGAGAATCAAGGTGGTCGAGGGCGGCC
CTCTCCCCTTCGCCTTCGACATCCTGGCTACCAGCTTCATGTACGGCAGCAGAACCTTCATCAACCACAC
CCAGGGCATCCCCGACTTCTTTAAGCAGTCCTTCCCTGAGGGCTTCACATGGGAGAGAGTCACCACATAC
GAAGATGGGGGCGTGCTGACCGCTACCCAGGACACCAGCCTCCAGGACGGCTGCCTCATCTACAACGTCA
AGATCAGAGGGGTGAACTTCCCATCCAACGGCCCTGTGATGCAGAAGAAAACACTCGGCTGGGAGGCCAA
CACCGAGATGCTGTACCCCGCTGACGGCGGCCTGGAAGGCAGAAGCGACATGGCCCTGAAGCTCGTGGGC
GGGGGCCACCTGATCTGCAACTTCAAGACCACATACAGATCCAAGAAACCCGCTAAGAACCTCAAGATGC
CCGGCGTCTACTATGTGGACCACAGACTGGAAAGAATCAAGGAGGCCGACAAAGAAACCTACGTCGAGCA
GCACGAGGTGGCTGTGGCCAGATACTGCGACCTCCCTAGCAAACTGGGGCACAAGTGAGCTTTGAGACCA
CGAA
