Features (pLannotate 1.2.2; 7 found; start..end, strand, type, name):
    798..902     +  promoter       AmpR promoter: bla
    893..973     -  CDS            int (fragment): INT2_ECOLX - Protein inferred from homology: Swiss-Prot protein existence level 3. Putative integrase believed to be involved in the insertion of antibiotic resistance genes into plasmids and transposons. From Escherichia coli.
   1061..1117    +  CDS            GmR (fragment): gentamycin acetyltransferase; aacC1; confers resistance to gentamycin
   1124..1912    +  CDS            aadA: S3AD_ECOLX - Experimental evidence at protein level: Swiss-Prot protein existence level 1. Mediates bacterial resistance to the antibiotics streptomycin and spectinomycin. From Escherichia coli.
   2086..2674    +  rep_origin     ori: high-copy-number ColE1/pMB1/pBR322/pUC origin of replication
   2857..2906    +  CDS            lacI (fragment): lac repressor; lacI; The lac repressor binds to the lac operator to inhibit transcription in E. coli. This inhibition can be relieved by adding lactose or isopropyl-β-D-thiogalactopyranoside (IPTG).
   2926..669     +  CDS            TagRFP (across the origin): TagRFP is a basic (constitutively fluorescent) red fluorescent protein published in 2007, derived from Entacmaea quadricolor. It has very low acid sensitivity.
>Addgene plasmid #112077 | pJPN0016 | addgene full sequence | sequence record 217643 | Addgene NGS Result
ATGCACATGAAGCTGTACATGGAGGGCACCGTGAACAACCACCACTTCAAGTGCACATCCGAGGGCGAAG
GCAAGCCCTACGAGGGCACCCAGACCATGAGAATCAAGGTGGTCGAGGGCGGCCCTCTCCCCTTCGCCTT
CGACATCCTGGCTACCAGCTTCATGTACGGCAGCAGAACCTTCATCAACCACACCCAGGGCATCCCCGAC
TTCTTTAAGCAGTCCTTCCCTGAGGGCTTCACATGGGAGAGAGTCACCACATACGAAGATGGGGGCGTGC
TGACCGCTACCCAGGACACCAGCCTCCAGGACGGCTGCCTCATCTACAACGTCAAGATCAGAGGGGTGAA
CTTCCCATCCAACGGCCCTGTGATGCAGAAGAAAACACTCGGCTGGGAGGCCAACACCGAGATGCTGTAC
CCCGCTGACGGCGGCCTGGAAGGCAGAAGCGACATGGCCCTGAAGCTCGTGGGCGGGGGCCACCTGATCT
GCAACTTCAAGACCACATACAGATCCAAGAAACCCGCTAAGAACCTCAAGATGCCCGGCGTCTACTATGT
GGACCACAGACTGGAAAGAATCAAGGAGGCCGACAAAGAAACCTACGTCGAGCAGCACGAGGTGGCTGTG
GCCAGATACTGCGACCTCCCTAGCAAACTGGGGCACAAGTGAGCTTTGAGACCACGAAGTGGCTCTTCAG
TGGACGAAAGGGCCTCGTGATACGCCTATTTTTATAGGTTAATGTCATGATAATAATGGTTTCTTAGACG
TCAGGTGGCACTTTTCGGGGAAATGTGCGCGGAACCCCTATTTGTTTATTTTTCTAAATACATTCAAATA
TGTATCCGCTCATGAGACAATAACCCTGATAAATGCTTCAATAATATTGAAAAAGGAAGAGTATGCGCTC
ACGCAACTGGTCCAGAACCTTGACCGAACGCAGCGGTGGTAACGGCGCAGTGGCGGTTTTCATGGCTTGT
TATGACTGTTTTTTTTTGGGGTACAGTCTATGCCTCGGGCATCCAAGCAGCAAGCGCGTTACGCCGTGGG
TCGATGTTTGATGTTATGGAGCAGCAACGATGTTACGCAGCAGGGCAGTCGCCCTAAAACAAAGTTAAAC
ATCATGAGGGAAGCGGTGATCGCCGAAGTATCGACTCAACTATCAGAGGTAGTTGGCGTCATCGAGCGCC
ATCTCGAACCGACGTTGCTGGCCGTACATTTGTACGGCTCCGCAGTGGATGGCGGCCTGAAGCCACACAG
CGATATTGATTTGCTGGTTACGGTGACCGTAAGGCTTGATGAAACAACGCGGCGAGCTTTGATCAACGAC
CTTTTGGAAACTTCGGCTTCCCCTGGAGAGAGCGAGATTCTCCGCGCTGTAGAAGTCACCATTGTTGTGC
ACGACGACATCATTCCGTGGCGTTATCCAGCTAAGCGCGAACTGCAATTTGGAGAATGGCAGCGCAATGA
CATTCTTGCAGGTATCTTCGAGCCAGCCACGATCGACATTGATCTGGCTATCTTGCTGACAAAAGCAAGA
GAACATAGCGTTGCCTTGGTAGGTCCAGCGGCGGAGGAACTCTTTGATCCGGTTCCTGAACAGGATCTAT
TTGAGGCGCTAAATGAAACCTTAACGCTATGGAACTCGCCGCCCGACTGGGCTGGCGATGAGCGAAATGT
AGTGCTTACGTTGTCCCGCATTTGGTACAGCGCAGTAACCGGCAAAATCGCGCCGAAGGATGTCGCTGCC
GACTGGGCAATGGAGCGCCTGCCGGCCCAGTATCAGCCCGTCATACTTGAAGCTAGACAGGCTTATCTTG
GACAAGAAGAAGATCGCTTGGCCTCGCGCGCAGATCAGTTGGAAGAATTTGTCCATTACGTAAAAGGCGA
GATCACCAAGGTAGTCGGCAAATAACTGTCAGACCAAGTTTACTCATATATACTTTAGATTGATTTAAAA
CTTCATTTTTAATTTAAAAGGATCTAGGTGAAGATCCTTTTTGATAATCTCATGACCAAAATCCCTTAAC
GTGAGTTTTCGTTCCACTGAGCGTCAGACCCCGTAGAAAAGATCAAAGGATCTTCTTGAGATCCTTTTTT
TCTGCGCGTAATCTGCTGCTTGCAAACAAAAAAACCACCGCTACCAGCGGTGGTTTGTTTGCCGGATCAA
GAGCTACCAACTCTTTTTCCGAAGGTAACTGGCTTCAGCAGAGCGCAGATACCAAATACTGTTCTTCTAG
TGTAGCCGTAGTTAGGCCACCACTTCAAGAACTCTGTAGCACCGCCTACATACCTCGCTCTGCTAATCCT
GTTACCAGTGGCTGCTGCCAGTGGCGATAAGTCGTGTCTTACCGGGTTGGACTCAAGACGATAGTTACCG
GATAAGGCGCAGCGGTCGGGCTGAACGGGGGGTTCGTGCACACAGCCCAGCTTGGAGCGAACGACCTACA
CCGAACTGAGATACCTACAGCGTGAGCTATGAGAAAGCGCCACGCTTCCCGAAGGGAGAAAGGCGGACAG
GTATCCGGTAAGCGGCAGGGTCGGAACAGGAGAGCGCACGAGGGAGCTTCCAGGGGGAAACGCCTGGTAT
CTTTATAGTCCTGTCGGGTTTCGCCACCTCTGACTTGAGCGTCGATTTTTGTGATGCTCGTCAGGGGGGC
GGAGCCTATGGAAAAACGCCAGCAACGCGGCCTTTTTACGGTTCCTGGCCTTTTGCTGGCCTTTTGCTCA
CATGTTCTTTCCTGCGTTATCCCCTGATTCTGTGGATAACCGTATTACCGCCTTTGAGTGAGCTGATACC
GCTCGCCGCAGCCGAACGACCGAGCGCAGCGAGTCAGTGAGCGAGGAAGCGGAAGAGCGCCCAATACGCA
AACCGCCTCTCCCCGCGCGTTGGCCGATTCATTAATCACTCTGTGGTCTCATTCGAGCGAGCTGATTAAG
GAGAAC
